>Addgene plasmid #103288 | LSB-hsa-miR-186-3p | depositor full sequence | sequence record 195625 | Full Sequence
AATTGAGGGGATAACGCAGGAAAGAACATGTGAGCAAAAGGCCAGCAAAAGGCCAGGAACCGTAAAAAGG
CCGCGTTGCTGGCGTTTTTCCATAGGCTCCGCCCCCCTGACGAGCATCACAAAAATCGACGCTCAAGTCA
GAGGTGGCGAAACCCGACAGGACTATAAAGATACCAGGCGTTTCCCCCTGGAAGCTCCCTCGTGCGCTCT
CCTGTTCCGACCCTGCCGCTTACCGGATACCTGTCCGCCTTTCTCCCTTCGGGAAGCGTGGCGCTTTCTC
ATAGCTCACGCTGTAGGTATCTCAGTTCGGTGTAGGTCGTTCGCTCCAAGCTGGGCTGTGTGCACGAACC
CCCCGTTCAGCCCGACCGCTGCGCCTTATCCGGTAACTATCGTCTTGAGTCCAACCCGGTAAGACACGAC
TTATCGCCACTGGCAGCAGCCACTGGTAACAGGATTAGCAGAGCGAGGTATGTAGGCGGTGCTACAGAGT
TCTTGAAGTGGTGGCCTAACTACGGCTACACTAGAAGAACAGTATTTGGTATCTGCGCTCTGCTGAAGCC
AGTTACCTTCGGAAAAAGAGTTGGTAGCTCTTGATCCGGCAAACAAACCACCGCTGGTAGCGGTGGTTTT
TTTGTTTGCAAGCAGCAGATTACGCGCAGAAAAAAAGGATCTCAAGAAGATCCTTTGATCTTTTCTACGG
GGTCTGACGCTCAGTGGAACGAAAACTCACGTTAAGGGATTTTGGTCATGAGATTATCAAAAAGGATCTT
CACCTAGATCCTTTTAAATTAAAAATGAAGTTTTAAATCAATCTAAAGTATATATGAGTAAACTTGGTCT
GACAGTTACCAATGCTTAATCAGTGAGGCACCTATCTCAGCGATCTGTCTATTTCGTTCATCCATAGTTG
CCTGACTCCCCGTCGTGTAGATAACTACGATACGGGAGGGCTTACCATCTGGCCCCAGTGCTGCAATGAT
ACCGCGAGAACCACGCTCACCGGCTCCAGATTTATCAGCAATAAACCAGCCAGCCGGAAGGGCCGAGCGC
AGAAGTGGTCCTGCAACTTTATCCGCCTCCATCCAGTCTATTAATTGTTGCCGGGAAGCTAGAGTAAGTA
GTTCGCCAGTTAATAGTTTGCGCAACGTTGTTGCCATTGCTACAGGCATCGTGGTGTCACGCTCGTCGTT
TGGTATGGCTTCATTCAGCTCCGGTTCCCAACGATCAAGGCGAGTTACATGATCCCCCATGTTGTGCAAA
AAAGCGGTTAGCTCCTTCGGTCCTCCGATCGTTGTCAGAAGTAAGTTGGCCGCAGTGTTATCACTCATGG
TTATGGCAGCACTGCATAATTCTCTTACTGTCATGCCATCCGTAAGATGCTTTTCTGTGACTGGTGAGTA
CTCAACCAAGTCATTCTGAGAATAGTGTATGCGGCGACCGAGTTGCTCTTGCCCGGCGTCAATACGGGAT
AATACCGCGCCACATAGCAGAACTTTAAAAGTGCTCATCATTGGAAAACGTTCTTCGGGGCGAAAACTCT
CAAGGATCTTACCGCTGTTGAGATCCAGTTCGATGTAACCCACTCGTGCACCCAACTGATCTTCAGCATC
TTTTACTTTCACCAGCGTTTCTGGGTGAGCAAAAACAGGAAGGCAAAATGCCGCAAAAAAGGGAATAAGG
GCGACACGGAAATGTTGAATACTCATACTCTTCCTTTTTCAATATTATTGAAGCATTTATCAGGGTTATT
GTCTCATGAGCGGATACATATTTGAATGTAGCTCCGAATTTCTCGAGGGCTTGTCGACGACGGCGGTCTC
CGTCGTCAGGATCATGAATTCGACCCGCCTGCCACCATGACCGAGTACAAGCCCACGGTGCGCCTCGCCA
CCCGCGACGACGTCCCCCGGGCCGTACGCACCCTCGCCGCCGCGTTCGCCGACTACCCCGCCACGCGCCA
CACCGTCGACCCGGACCGCCACATCGAGCGGGTCACCGAGCTGCAAGAACTCTTCCTCACGCGCGTCGGG
CTCGACATCGGCAAGGTGTGGGTCGCGGACGACGGCGCCGCGGTGGCGGTCTGGACCACGCCGGAGAGCG
TCGAAGCGGGGGCGGTGTTCGCCGAGATCGGCCCGCGCATGGCCGAGTTGAGCGGTTCCCGGCTGGCCGC
GCAGCAACAGATGGAAGGCCTCCTGGCGCCGCACCGGCCCAAGGAGCCCGCGTGGTTCCTGGCCACCGTC
GGCGTCTCGCCCGACCACCAGGGCAAGGGTCTGGGCAGCGCCGTCGTGCTCCCCGGAGTGGAGGCGGCCG
AGCGCGCCGGGGTGCCCGCCTTCCTGGAGACATCCGCGCCCCGCAACCTCCCCTTCTACGAGCGGCTCGG
CTTCACCGTCACCGCCGACGTCGAGGTGCCCGAAGGACCGCGCACCTGGTGCATGACCCGCAAGCCCGGT
GCCTGATACGCGTGAATTCACTCCTCAGGTGCAGGCTGCCTATCAGAAGGTGGTGGCTGGTGTGGCCAAT
GCCCTGGCTCACAAATACCACTGAGATCTTTTTCCCTCTGCCAAAAATTATGGGGACATCATGAAGCCCC
TTGAGCATCTGACTTCTGGCTAATAAAGGAAATTTATTTTCATTGCAATAGTGTGTTGGAATTTTTTGTG
TCTCTCACTCGGAAGGACATATGGGAGGGCAAATCATTTAAAACATCAGAATGAGTATTTGGTTTAGAGT
TTGGCAACATATGCCCATATGCTGGCTGCCATGAACAAAGGTTGGCTATAAAGAGGTCATCAGTATATGA
AACAGCCCCCTGCTGTCCATTCCTTATTCCATAGAAAAGCCTTGACTTGAGGTTAGATTTTTTTTATATT
TTGTTTTGTGTTATTTTTTTCTTTAACATCCCTAAAATTTTCCTTACATGTTTTACTAGCCAGATTTTTC
CTCCTCTCCTGACTACTCCCAGTCATAGCTGTCCCTCTTCTCTTATGGAGATCCCTCGACCTGCAGCCCA
AGCTTGAATTCTCTAGAATTACCCTGTTATCCCTATGCTTGGTTTACCGAGCTCTTATTGGTTTTCAAAC
TTCATTGACTGTGCCCAACGCGCCTGGGAGCTCACGGGGACAGCCCCCCCCCAAAGCCCCCAGGGATGTA
ATTACGTCCCTCCCCCGCTAGGGGGCAGCAGCGAGCCGCCCGGGGCTCCGCTCCGGTCCGGCGCTCCCCC
CGCATCCCCGAGCCGGCAGCGTGCGGGGACAGCCCGGGCACGGGGAAGGTGGCACGGGATCGCTTTCCTC
TGAACGCTTCTCGCTGCTCTTTGAGCCTGCAGACACCTGGGGGGATACGGGGAAAAAGCTAGGCTGAAAG
ACCGGTTCTTAGAATGACACGCGCCTGGGAGCTCACGGGGACAGCCCCCCCCCAAAGCCCCCAGGGATGT
AATTACGTCCCTCCCCCGCTAGGGGGCAGCAGCGAGCCGCCCGGGGCTCCGCTCCGGTCCGGCGCTCCCC
CCGCATCCCCGAGCCGGCAGCGTGCGGGGACAGCCCGGGCACGGGGAAGGTGGCACGGGATCGCTTTCCT
CTGAACGCTTCTCGCTGCTCTTTGAGCCTGCAGACACCTGGGGGGATACGGGGAAAAAGCTAACTTCTGA
GACGACAACTTTGTATAGAAAAGTTGGCTCCGAATTCGCCCTTGACAGCAGAGATCCAGTTTGGTTAATT
AATTGGCTCCGGTGCCCGTCAGTGGGCAGAGCGCACATCGCCCACAGTCCCCGAGAAGTTGTGGGGAGGG
GTCGGCAATTGAACCGGTGCCTAGAGAAGGTGGCGCGGGGTAAACTGGGAAAGTGATGTCGTGTACTGGC
TCCGCCTTTTTCCCGAGGGTGGGGGAGAACCGTATATAAGTGCAGTAGTCGCCGTGAACGTTCTTTTTCG
CAACGGGTTTGCCGCCAGAACACAGGTAAGTGCCGTGTGTGGTTCCCGCGGGCCTGGCCTCTTTACGGGT
TATGGCCCTTGCGTGCCTTGAATTACTTCCACCTGGCTGCAGTACGTGATTCTTGATCCCGAGCTTCGGG
TTGGAAGTGGGTGGGAGAGTTCGAGGCCTTGCGCTTAAGGAGCCCCTTCGCCTCGTGCTTGAGTTGAGGC
CTGGCCTGGGCGCTGGGGCCGCCGCGTGCGAATCTGGTGGCACCTTCGCGCCTGTCTCGCTGCTTTCGAT
AAGTCTCTAGCCATTTAAAATTTTTGATGACCTGCTGCGACGCTTTTTTTCTGGCAAGATAGTCTTGTAA
ATGCGGGCCAAGATCTGCACACTGGTATTTCGGTTTTTGGGGCCGCGGGCGGCGACGGGGCCCGTGCGTC
CCAGCGCACATGTTCGGCGAGGCGGGGCCTGCGAGCGCGGCCACCGAGAATCGGACGGGGGTAGTCTCAA
GCTGGCCGGCCTGCTCTGGTGCCTGGCCTCGCGCCGCCGTGTATCGCCCCGCCCTGGGCGGCAAGGCTGG
CCCGGTCGGCACCAGTTGCGTGAGCGGAAAGATGGCCGCTTCCCGGCCCTGCTGCAGGGAGCTCAAAATG
GAGGACGCGGCGCTCGGGAGAGCGGGCGGGTGAGTCACCCACACAAAGGAAAAGGGCCTTTCCGTCCTCA
GCCGTCGCTTCATGTGACTCCACGGAGTACCGGGCGCCGTCCAGGCACCTCGATTAGTTCTCGAGCTTTT
GGAGTACGTCGTCTTTAGGTTGGGGGGAGGGGTTTTATGCGATGGAGTTTCCCCACACTGAGTGGGTGGA
GACTGAAGTTAGGCCAGCTTGGCACTTGATGTAATTCTCCTTGGAATTTGCCCTTTTTGAGTTTGGATCT
TGGTTCATTCTCAAGCCTCAGACAGTGGTTCAAAGTTTTTTTCTTCCATTTCAGGTGTCGTGAGAAGGGC
GAATTCGACCCAAGTTTGTACAAAAAAGCAGGCTGGATCCAGGTGCCACCATGGTGAGCGAGCTGATTAA
GGAGAACATGCACATGAAGCTGTACATGGAGGGCACCGTGAACAACCACCACTTCAAGTGCACATCCGAG
GGCGAAGGCAAGCCCTACGAGGGCACCCAGACCATGAGAATCAAGGCGGTCGAGGGCGGCCCTCTCCCCT
TCGCCTTCGACATCCTGGCTACCAGCTTCATGTACGGCAGCAAAACCTTCATCAACCACACCCAGGGCAT
CCCCGACTTCTTTAAGCAGTCCTTCCCCGAGGGCTTCACATGGGAGAGAGTCACCACATACGAAGATGGG
GGCGTGCTGACCGCTACCCAGGACACCAGCCTCCAGGACGGCTGCCTCATCTACAACGTCAAGATCAGAG
GGGTGAACTTCCCATCCAACGGCCCTGTGATGCAGAAGAAAACACTCGGCTGGGAGGCCTCCACCGAGAC
ACTGTACCCCGCTGACGGCGGCCTGGAAGGCAGAGCCGACATGGCCCTGAAGCTCGTGGGCGGGGGCCAC
CTGATCTGCAACCTTAAGACCACATACAGATCCAAGAAACCCGCTAAGAACCTCAAGATGCCCGGCGTCT
ACTATGTGGACAGGAGACTGGAAAGAATCAAGGAGGCCGACAAAGAGACATACGTCGAGCAGCACGAGGT
GGCTGTGGCCAGATACTGCGACCTCCCTAGCAAACTGGGGCACAAACTTAATTGAGAATTCTACCACCCA
GCTTTCTTGTACAAAGTGGTACGTCTCAAGACCAGAGGTCTCTGCTTAACTGGTTCCCAAAAAATTCACC
TTTGGGCCCCAAAAAATTCACCTTTGGGCCCCAAAAAATTCACCTTTGGGCCCCAAAAAATTCACCTTTG
GGCCAACCAGAAGAGACCTGTGCTTCACTCCTCAGGTGCAGGCTGCCTATCAGAAGGTGGTGGCTGGTGT
GGCCAATGCCCTGGCTCACAAATACCACTGAGATCTTTTTCCCTCTGCCAAAAATTATGGGGACATCATG
AAGCCCCTTGAGCATCTGACTTCTGGCTAATAAAGGAAATTTATTTTCATTGCAATAGTGTGTTGGAATT
TTTTGTGTCTCTCACTCGGAAGGACATATGGGAGGGCAAATCATTTAAAACATCAGAATGAGTATTTGGT
TTAGAGTTTGGCAACATATGCCCATATGCTGGCTGCCATGAACAAAGGTTGGCTATAAAGAGGTCATCAG
TATATGAAACAGCCCCCTGCTGTCCATTCCTTATTCCATAGAAAAGCCTTGACTTGAGGTTAGATTTTTT
TTATATTTTGTTTTGTGTTATTTTTTTCTTTAACATCCCTAAAATTTTCCTTACATGTTTTACTAGCCAG
ATTTTTCCTCCTCTCCTGACTACTCCCAGTCATAGCTGTCCCTCTTCTCTTATGGAGATCCCGAGCGGTG
CGTTTTTATGCTTGTAGTATTGTATAATGTTTTTAAGATCCAAGCTTCTGACCTCTTCTCTTCCTCCCAC
AGGGCCTCGAGACAATTGCATCGATGGTACCAGTGAAAGTCTGCAATGAATTCGAGTTGGCGCGCCTGTC
ATTCTAAATCTCTCTTTCAGCCTAAAGCTTTTTCCCCGTATCCCCCCAGGTGTCTGCAGGCTCAAAGAGC
AGCGAGAAGCGTTCAGAGGAAAGCGATCCCGTGCCACCTTCCCCGTGCCCGGGCTGTCCCCGCACGCTGC
CGGCTCGGGGATGCGGGGGGAGCGCCGGACCGGAGCGGAGCCCCGGGCGGCTCGCTGCTGCCCCCTAGCG
GGGGAGGGACGTAATTACATCCCTGGGGGCTTTGGGAGGGGGCTGTCCCCGTGAGCTCCCAGGCGCGCCT
GTCATTCTAAATCTCTCTTTCAGCCTAAAGCTTTTTCCCCGTATCCCCCCAGGTGTCTGCAGGCTCAAAG
AGCAGCGAGAAGCGTTCAGAGGAAAGCGATCCCGTGCCACCTTCCCCGTGCCCGGGCTGTCCCCGCACGC
TGCCGGCTCGGGGATGCGGGGGGAGCGCCGGACCGGAGCGGAGCCCCGGGCGGCTCGCTGCTGCCCCCTA
GCGGGGGAGGGACGTAATTACATCCCTGGGGGCTTTGGGGGGGGGCTGTCCCCGTGAGCTCCCAGGCGCG
CCAACTCGGTACCGTATCGATGTCGACGTTAACGCTAGTGATATCAACTTTGTATAGAAAAGTTGGCTCC
GAATTCGCCCTTGACAGCAGAGATCCAGTTTGGTTAATTAATTGGCTCCGGTGCCCGTCAGTGGGCAGAG
CGCACATCGCCCACAGTCCCCGAGAAGTTGTGGGGAGGGGTCGGCAATTGAACCGGTGCCTAGAGAAGGT
GGCGCGGGGTAAACTGGGAAAGTGATGTCGTGTACTGGCTCCGCCTTTTTCCCGAGGGTGGGGGAGAACC
GTATATAAGTGCAGTAGTCGCCGTGAACGTTCTTTTTCGCAACGGGTTTGCCGCCAGAACACAGGTAAGT
GCCGTGTGTGGTTCCCGCGGGCCTGGCCTCTTTACGGGTTATGGCCCTTGCGTGCCTTGAATTACTTCCA
CCTGGCTGCAGTACGTGATTCTTGATCCCGAGCTTCGGGTTGGAAGTGGGTGGGAGAGTTCGAGGCCTTG
CGCTTAAGGAGCCCCTTCGCCTCGTGCTTGAGTTGAGGCCTGGCCTGGGCGCTGGGGCCGCCGCGTGCGA
ATCTGGTGGCACCTTCGCGCCTGTCTCGCTGCTTTCGATAAGTCTCTAGCCATTTAAAATTTTTGATGAC
CTGCTGCGACGCTTTTTTTCTGGCAAGATAGTCTTGTAAATGCGGGCCAAGATCTGCACACTGGTATTTC
GGTTTTTGGGGCCGCGGGCGGCGACGGGGCCCGTGCGTCCCAGCGCACATGTTCGGCGAGGCGGGGCCTG
CGAGCGCGGCCACCGAGAATCGGACGGGGGTAGTCTCAAGCTGGCCGGCCTGCTCTGGTGCCTGGCCTCG
CGCCGCCGTGTATCGCCCCGCCCTGGGCGGCAAGGCTGGCCCGGTCGGCACCAGTTGCGTGAGCGGAAAG
ATGGCCGCTTCCCGGCCCTGCTGCAGGGAGCTCAAAATGGAGGACGCGGCGCTCGGGAGAGCGGGCGGGT
GAGTCACCCACACAAAGGAAAAGGGCCTTTCCGTCCTCAGCCGTCGCTTCATGTGACTCCACGGAGTACC
GGGCGCCGTCCAGGCACCTCGATTAGTTCTCGAGCTTTTGGAGTACGTCGTCTTTAGGTTGGGGGGAGGG
GTTTTATGCGATGGAGTTTCCCCACACTGAGTGGGTGGAGACTGAAGTTAGGCCAGCTTGGCACTTGATG
TAATTCTCCTTGGAATTTGCCCTTTTTGAGTTTGGATCTTGGTTCATTCTCAAGCCTCAGACAGTGGTTC
AAAGTTTTTTTCTTCCATTTCAGGTGTCGTGAGAAGGGCGAATTCGACCCAAGTTTGTACAAAAAAGCAG
GCTCGCCACCATGGTGAGCAAGGGCGAGGAGCTGTTCACCGGGGTGGTGCCCATCCTGGTCGAGCTGGAC
GGCGACGTAAACGGCCACAAGTTCAGCGTGAGGGGCGAGGGCGAGGGCGATGCCACCAACGGCAAGCTGA
CCCTGAAGTTCATCTGCACCACCGGCAAGCTGCCCGTGCCCTGGCCCACCCTCGTGACCACCCTGAGCCA
CGGCGTGCAGTGCTTCGCCCGCTACCCCGACCACATGAAGCAGCACGACTTCTTCAAGTCCGCCATGCCC
GAAGGCTACGTCCAGGAGCGCACCATCTTCTTCAAGGACGACGGCACCTACAAGACCCGCGCCGAGGTGA
AGTTCGAGGGCGACACCCTAGTGAACCGCATCGAGCTGAAGGGCGTCGACTTCAAGGAGGACGGCAACAT
CCTGGGGCACAAGCTGGAGTACAACTTCAACAGCCACAACATCTATATCATGGCCGTCAAGCAGAAGAAC
GGCATCAAGGTGAACTTCAAGATCCGCCACAACGTGGAGGACGGCAGCGTGCAGCTCGCCGACCACTACC
AGCAGAACACCCCCATCGGCGACGGCCCCGTGCTGCTGCCCGACAGCCACTACCTGAGCACCCAGTCCGT
GCTGAGCAAAGACCCCAACGAGAAGCGCGATCACATGGTCCTGCTGGAGTTCCGCACCGCCGCCGGGATC
ACTCTCGGCATGGACGAGCTGTACAAGTAATACCACCCAGCTTTCTTGTACAAAGTGGTACGCGTGAATT
CACTCCTCAGGTGCAGGCTGCCTATCAGAAGGTGGTGGCTGGTGTGGCCAATGCCCTGGCTCACAAATAC
CACTGAGATCTTTTTCCCTCTGCCAAAAATTATGGGGACATCATGAAGCCCCTTGAGCATCTGACTTCTG
GCTAATAAAGGAAATTTATTTTCATTGCAATAGTGTGTTGGAATTTTTTGTGTCTCTCACTCGGAAGGAC
ATATGGGAGGGCAAATCATTTAAAACATCAGAATGAGTATTTGGTTTAGAGTTTGGCAACATATGCCCAT
ATGCTGGCTGCCATGAACAAAGGTTGGCTATAAAGAGGTCATCAGTATATGAAACAGCCCCCTGCTGTCC
ATTCCTTATTCCATAGAAAAGCCTTGACTTGAGGTTAGATTTTTTTTATATTTTGTTTTGTGTTATTTTT
TTCTTTAACATCCCTAAAATTTTCCTTACATGTTTTACTAGCCAGATTTTTCCTCCTCTCCTGACTACTC
CCAGTCATAGCTGTCCCTCTTCTCTTATGGAGATCCCTCGACCTGCAGCCCAAGCTTGGCGTAATCATGG
TCATAGCTGTTTCCTGTGTGAAATTGTTATCCGCTCACAATTCCACACAACATACGAGCCGGAAGCATAA
AGTGTAAAGCCTGGGGTGCCTAATGAGTGAGCTAACTCACATTAATTGCGTTGCGCTCACTGCCCGCTTT
CCAGTCGGGAAACCTGTCGTGCCAGCGGATCGACAGTACTAAGCTTGGTCTAATACCCAATCTCTCGTCT
TATCCAGATGTTTTATACGCCTCTGGCCCGTGTCTCAAAATCTCTGATGTTACATTGCACAAGATAAAAT
AATATCATCATGAACAATAAAACTGTCTGCTTACATAAACAGTAATACAAGGGGTGTTATGAGCCATATT
CAACGGGAAACGTCGAGGCCGCGATTAAATTCCAACATGGATGCTGATTTATATGGGTATAAATGGGCTC
GCGATAATGTCGGGCAATCAGGTGCGACAATCTATCGCTTGTATGGGAAGCCCGATGCGCCAGAGTTGTT
TCTGAAACATGGCAAAGGTAGCGTTGCCAATGATGTTACAGATGAGATGGTCAGACTAAACTGGCTGACG
GAATTTATGCCTCTTCCGACCATCAAGCATTTTATCCGTACTCCTGATGATGCATGGTTACTCACCACTG
CGATCCCCGGAAAAACAGCATTCCAGGTATTAGAAGAATATCCTGATTCAGGTGAAAATATTGTTGATGC
GCTGGCAGTGTTCCTGCGCCGGTTGCATTCGATTCCTGTTTGTAATTGTCCTTTTAACAGCGATCGCGTA
TTTCGTCTCGCTCAGGCGCAATCACGAATGAATAACGGTTTGGTTGATGCGAGTGATTTTGATGACGAGC
GTAATGGCTGGCCTGTTGAACAAGTCTGGAAAGAAATGCATAAACTTTTGCCATTCTCACCGGATTCAGT
CGTCACTCATGGTGATTTCTCACTTGATAACCTTATTTTTGACGAGGGGAAATTAATAGGTTGTATTGAT
GTTGGACGAGTCGGAATCGCAGACCGATACCAGGATCTTGCCATCCTATGGAACTGCCTCGGTGAGTTTT
CTCCTTCATTACAGAAACGGCTTTTTCAAAAATATGGTATTGATAATCCTGATATGAATAAATTGCAGTT
TCATTTGATGCTCGATGAGTTTTTCTAATCAGAATTGGTTAATTGGTTGTAACACTGGCAGAGCATTACG
CTGACTTGACGGGACGGCGCAAGCTCATGACCAAAATCCCTTAACGTGAGTTACGCGTCGTTCCACTGAG
CGTCAGAGGTATCACTAGTATTACAGAGGTAAGTTATAACAGTCGCCTAACCC
Features (pLannotate 1.2.2; 28 found; start..end, strand, type, name):
     87..675     -  rep_origin     ori: high-copy-number ColE1/pMB1/pBR322/pUC origin of replication
    846..1706    -  CDS            AmpR: β-lactamase; bla; confers resistance to ampicillin, carbenicillin, and related antibiotics
   1707..1778    -  promoter       AmpR promoter: bla
   1857..2456    +  CDS            PuroR: puromycin N-acetyltransferase; pac from Streptomyces alboniger; confers resistance to puromycin
   2461..2541    +  CDS            HBB (fragment): HBB_PONPY - Experimental evidence at transcript level: Swiss-Prot protein existence level 2. Involved in oxygen transport from the lung to the various peripheral tissues. From Pongo pygmaeus (Bornean orangutan).
   2612..2667    +  polyA_signal   β-globin poly(A) signal: rabbit β-globin polyadenylation signal (Gil and Proudfoot, 1987)
   3646..3666    +  protein_bind   attB4: mutant version of attB; core recombination site for the Gateway® BP reaction BP Clonase™
   3734..3945    +  promoter       EF-1α core promoter: core promoter for human elongation factor EF-1α
   3946..4884    +  intron         EF-1α intron A: intron upstream of the start codon of human EF-1α
   4911..4931    +  protein_bind   attB1: mutant version of attB; core recombination site for the Gateway® BP reaction BP Clonase™
   4951..5646    +  CDS            mKate2: mKate2 is a basic (constitutively fluorescent) red fluorescent protein published in 2009, derived from Entacmaea quadricolor. It is reported to be a rapidly-maturing monomer with moderate acid sensitivity.
   5666..5690    -  protein_bind   attB2: mutant version of attB; recombination site for the Gateway® BP reaction BP Clonase™
   5834..5908    +  CDS            HBB (fragment): HBB_PONPY - Experimental evidence at transcript level: Swiss-Prot protein existence level 2. Involved in oxygen transport from the lung to the various peripheral tissues. From Pongo pygmaeus (Bornean orangutan).
   5979..6034    +  polyA_signal   β-globin poly(A) signal: rabbit β-globin polyadenylation signal (Gil and Proudfoot, 1987)
   6418..6443    +  misc_feature   SA: splice acceptor site
   7115..7135    +  protein_bind   attB4: mutant version of attB; core recombination site for the Gateway® BP reaction BP Clonase™
   7203..7414    +  promoter       EF-1α core promoter: core promoter for human elongation factor EF-1α
   7415..8353    +  intron         EF-1α intron A: intron upstream of the start codon of human EF-1α
   8380..8400    +  protein_bind   attB1: mutant version of attB; core recombination site for the Gateway® BP reaction BP Clonase™
   8411..9127    +  CDS            EBFP2: EBFP2 is a basic (constitutively fluorescent) blue fluorescent protein published in 2007, derived from Aequorea victoria. It is reported to be a rapidly-maturing monomer with moderate acid sensitivity.
   9135..9159    -  protein_bind   attB2: mutant version of attB; recombination site for the Gateway® BP reaction BP Clonase™
   9163..9243    +  CDS            HBB (fragment): HBB_PONPY - Experimental evidence at transcript level: Swiss-Prot protein existence level 2. Involved in oxygen transport from the lung to the various peripheral tissues. From Pongo pygmaeus (Bornean orangutan).
   9314..9369    +  polyA_signal   β-globin poly(A) signal: rabbit β-globin polyadenylation signal (Gil and Proudfoot, 1987)
   9752..9774    -  protein_bind   lac operator (fragment): The lac repressor binds to the lac operator to inhibit transcription in E. coli. This inhibition can be relieved by adding lactose or isopropyl-β-D-thiogalactopyranoside (IPTG). lac repressor encoded by lacI
   9778..9808    -  promoter       lac promoter: promoter for the E. coli lac operon
   9823..9844    -  protein_bind   CAP binding site: CAP binding activates transcription in the presence of cAMP. E. coli catabolite activator protein
   9857..9896    -  CDS            lacI (fragment): lac repressor; lacI; The lac repressor binds to the lac operator to inhibit transcription in E. coli. This inhibition can be relieved by adding lactose or isopropyl-β-D-thiogalactopyranoside (IPTG).
  10069..10878   +  CDS            KanR: aminoglycoside phosphotransferase; aph(3')-Ia; confers resistance to kanamycin in bacteria or G418 (Geneticin®) in eukaryotes
