[The description below was written by a language model from this plasmid's Addgene catalogue record and pLannotate feature annotations shown in this document.]
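Description:
LSB-hsa-miR-186-3p is an 11 kb mammalian expression plasmid built on the Low Sensor Backbone (LSB), designed as a two-colour fluorescent sensor of microRNA activity. It replicates in E. coli from a high-copy ColE1/pUC-type origin and carries both β-lactamase (AmpR) and an aminoglycoside phosphotransferase (KanR), so it is selected with ampicillin and kanamycin together. A puromycin N-acetyltransferase gene followed by a rabbit β-globin poly(A) signal allows puromycin selection in mammalian cells, although the feature table does not annotate a promoter for it.

The payload consists of two parallel transcription units in the same orientation. Each has a human EF-1α core promoter with its intron A, a fluorescent protein coding sequence flanked by Gateway attB1/attB2 scars (with attB4 upstream of the promoter, reflecting multisite Gateway assembly), and a β-globin 3′ region with poly(A) signal. The first unit expresses the red protein mKate2 and, according to the record, carries the hsa-miR-186-3p target in its 3′ UTR. The target site itself is not annotated, but presumably lies in the unannotated stretch between attB2 and the β-globin sequence. The second unit expresses the blue protein EBFP2 with no miRNA target and serves as an internal reference for transfection and expression level. When miR-186-3p is active in a cell, mKate2 output is repressed relative to EBFP2, and this ratio gives a readout of miRNA activity.

The three repeated β-globin poly(A) elements make the plasmid inherently unstable through recombination. The depositor also notes small discrepancies between the deposited sequence and the physical plasmid, including 10 bp insertions flanking the puromycin coding region that do not impair selection.
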