Addgene plasmid #103288: LSB-hsa-miR-186-3p
Purpose: Used to sense miRNA activity using fluorescence based tools. hsa-miR-186-3p target in 3' UTR of of mKate. miRNA activity can be measured by the repression of mKate2 relative to EBFP2 fluorescent proteins . Plasmid is inherently unstable; please see Depositor Comments
Depositing lab: Ron Weiss. Depositing organization: Massachusetts Institute of Technology. Publication: A mixed antagonistic/synergistic miRNA repression model enables accurate predictions of multi-input miRNA sensor activity. Gam JJ, Babb J, Weiss R. Nat Commun. 2018 Jun 22;9(1):2430. doi: 10.1038/s41467-018-04575-0. PubMed 29934631.
Backbone
  Vector backbone: Low Sensor Backbone (LSB)
  Vector type: Mammalian Expression, Synthetic Biology
Growth in bacteria
  Bacterial resistance: Ampicillin and Kanamycin, 100 & 50 μg/mL
  Growth temperature: 30°C
  Growth strain: NEB Stable
  Copy number: High Copy
Gene/Insert
  Gene/Insert name: hsa-miR-186-3p target
  Species: H. sapiens (human)
  Entrez Gene: MIR186 (a.k.a. MIRN186, miR-186)
  Promoter: EF-1a
  Cloning method: Gibson Cloning
Terms and licenses: Academic/Nonprofit Terms; Industry Terms: Not Available to Industry
Depositor comments: Please note that this plasmid is inherently unstable due to a repeating poly A element. We recommend performing a diagnostic digest on multiple colonies upon receipt. The depositors would like to note the presence of several discrepancies between the depositor sequence and physical plasmid sequence. In particular, the sequences upstream and downstream of the puromycin coding region have 10 bp insertions which do not affect the ability to perform puromycin selection. The sequences for those regions within the physical plasmids are as follows: Upstream of Puro: GAATTCGACCGCCTGTCTCAAGGTGCCACC; Downstream of Puro: GCTTTGAGACTACGCGTGAATTCACTCCTC.
How to cite: LSB-hsa-miR-186-3p was a gift from Ron Weiss (Addgene plasmid # 103288 ; http://n2t.net/addgene:103288 ; RRID:Addgene_103288)
