>Addgene plasmid #103288 | LSB-hsa-miR-186-3p | depositor partial sequence | sequence record 195626 | hsa-miR-186-3p target
CCCAAAAAATTCACCTTTGGGC
