>Addgene plasmid #103288 | LSB-hsa-miR-186-3p | addgene partial sequence | sequence record 270252 | mKate2-F 5'-ACCCGCTAAGAACCTCAAGA-3'
ATCAAGGAGGCCGACAAAGAGACATACGTCGAGCAGCACGAGGTGGCTGTGGCCAGATACTGCGACCTCC
CTAGCAAACTGGGGCACAAACTTAATTGAGAATTCTACCACCCAGCTTTCTTGTACAAAGTGGTACGTCT
CAAGACCAGAGGTCTCTGCTTAACTGGTTCCCAAAAAATTCACCTTTGGGCCCCAAAAAATTCACCTTTG
GGCCCCAAAAAATTCACCTTTGGGCCCCAAAAAATTCACCTTTGGGCCAACCAGAAGAGACCTGTGCTTC
ACTCCTCAGGTGCAGGCTGCCTATCAGAAGGTGGTGGCTGGTGTGGCCAATGCCCTGGCTCACAAATACC
ACTGAGATCTTTTTCCCTCTGCCAAAAATTATGGGGACATCATGAAGCCCCTTGAGCATCTGACTTCTGG
CTAATAAAGGAAATTTATTTTCATTGCAATAGTGTGTTGGAATTTTTTGTGTCTCTCACTCGGAAGGACA
TATGGGAGGGCAAATCATTTAAAACATCAGAATGAGTATTTGGTTTAGAGTTTGGCAACATATGCCCATA
TGCTGGCTGCCATGAACAAAGGTTGGCTATAAAGAGGTCATCAGTATATGAAACAGCCCCCTGCTGTCCA
TTCCTTATTCCATAGAAAAGCCTTGACTTGAGGTTAGATTTTTTTT
